Addgene plasmid #130207: pRDAX-VALENTIA-026 Lyn-mVenus//BsaI
Purpose: EMMA Kit # 1000000119 extension
Depositing lab: Gary Lewin. Depositing organization: Max-Delbrueck-Centrum fuer Molekulare Medizin (MDC).
Backbone
  Vector backbone: custom built
  Vector type: Synthetic Biology
Growth in bacteria
  Bacterial resistance: Ampicillin, 100 μg/mL
  Growth temperature: 37°C
  Growth strain: DH5alpha
  Copy number: High Copy
Gene/Insert
  Gene/Insert name: Lyn-mVenus
  Species: M. musculus (mouse)
  Cloning method: Restriction Enzyme; 5′ cloning site unknown (unknown if destroyed); 3′ cloning site unknown (unknown if destroyed)
Terms and licenses: Academic/Nonprofit Terms; Industry Terms: Not Available to Industry
How to cite: pRDAX-VALENTIA-026 Lyn-mVenus//BsaI was a gift from Gary Lewin (Addgene plasmid # 130207 ; http://n2t.net/addgene:130207 ; RRID:Addgene_130207)
