[The description below was written by a language model from this plasmid's Addgene catalogue record and pLannotate feature annotations shown in this document.]
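Description:
pRDAX-VALENTIA-026 Lyn-mVenus//BsaI is a 4.3 kb synthetic-biology plasmid on a custom-built backbone, deposited as an extension to the EMMA modular mammalian assembly kit. It is maintained in E. coli at high copy through a ColE1/pUC-type origin and selected with ampicillin. The β-lactamase gene is annotated as being driven by the cat promoter. The bacterial maintenance elements are insulated by transcription terminators (T3Te and T7Te flanking the origin, and a bidirectional tonB terminator spanning the sequence origin), a layout typical of designed modular vectors that aims to limit read-through between the propagation module and the cargo.

The payload is a mammalian expression unit: the human CMV immediate-early enhancer joined to the chicken β-actin promoter (a CAG-type arrangement for strong constitutive expression), followed by the monomeric yellow fluorescent protein mVenus and an SV40 polyadenylation signal. The insert is catalogued as Lyn-mVenus of mouse origin. The Lyn portion is not annotated separately in the feature table, but about 80 nt lie between the promoter and the mVenus coding sequence, where a short N-terminal Lyn-derived segment could sit. Such Lyn sequences are commonly used as acylation motifs that anchor a fusion protein to the plasma membrane, so the construct would presumably serve as a membrane-localised yellow reporter, although the record does not say so explicitly. The "//BsaI" in the name suggests a BsaI-based Golden Gate site or acceptor position downstream of the reporter unit. About 800 nt between the poly(A) signal and the T3Te terminator are unannotated, and the record does not describe what lies there or give the cloning sites.
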