Features (pLannotate 1.2.2; 10 found; start..end, strand, type, name):
    158..537     +  enhancer       CMV enhancer: human cytomegalovirus immediate early enhancer
    539..814     +  promoter       chicken β-actin promoter: No description available
    894..1607    +  CDS            mVenus: mVenus is a basic (constitutively fluorescent) yellow fluorescent protein published in 2006, derived from Aequorea victoria. It is reported to be a rapidly-maturing monomer with moderate acid sensitivity.
   1665..1786    +  polyA_signal   SV40 poly(A) signal: SV40 polyadenylation signal
   2587..2616    +  terminator     T3Te terminator: phage T3 early transcription terminator
   2638..3225    +  rep_origin     ori: high-copy-number ColE1/pMB1/pBR322/pUC origin of replication
   3237..3264    -  terminator     T7Te terminator: phage T7 early transcription terminator
   3288..4148    -  CDS            AmpR: β-lactamase; bla; confers resistance to ampicillin, carbenicillin, and related antibiotics
   4149..4251    -  promoter       cat promoter: promoter of the E. coli cat gene encoding chloramphenicol acetyltransferase
   4252..2       -  terminator     tonB terminator (across the origin): bidirectional E. coli tonB-P14 transcription terminator
>Addgene plasmid #130207 | pRDAX-VALENTIA-026 Lyn-mVenus//BsaI | addgene full sequence | sequence record 273534 | Addgene NGS Result
CTTTCTGCTATGGAGGTCAGGTATGATTTAAAGGTCTCATAGGTCTTGTATTCAGTCTCGCACTTTAGAC
ATGGTCTTCTGCTGCCCGTGGTCCTCTATTCGTCGGATGTTCTGTCGATTCTTCCTGTCTATCTGGACTG
GATCTGATATCATCGTCGACATTGATTATTGACTAGTTATTAATAGTAATCAATTACGGGGTCATTAGTT
CATAGCCCATATATGGAGTTCCGCGTTACATAACTTACGGTAAATGGCCCGCCTGGCTGACCGCCCAACG
ACCCCCGCCCATTGACGTCAATAATGACGTATGTTCCCATAGTAACGCCAATAGGGACTTTCCATTGACG
TCAATGGGTGGAGTATTTACGGTAAACTGCCCACTTGGCAGTACATCAAGTGTATCATATGCCAAGTACG
CCCCCTATTGACGTCAATGACGGTAAATGGCCCGCCTGGCATTATGCCCAGTACATGACCTTATGGGACT
TTCCTACTTGGCAGTACATCTACGTATTAGTCATCGCTATTACCATGGTCGAGGTGAGCCCCACGTTCTG
CTTCACTCTCCCCATCTCCCCCCCCTCCCCACCCCCAATTTTGTATTTATTTATTTTTTAATTATTTTGT
GCAGCGATGGGGGCGGGGGGGGGGGGGGCGCGCGCCAGGCGGGGCGGGGCGGGGCGRGGGGCGGGGCGGG
GCGAGGCGGAGAGGTGCGGCGGCAGCCAATCAGAGCGGCGCGCTCCGAAAGTTTCCTTTTATGGCGAGGC
GGCGGCGGCGGCGGCCCTATAAAAAGCGAAGCGCGCGGCGGGCGGGAGTCGCTGCGTTGGGACGCCACCA
TGGGCTGCATCAAGAGCAAGAGGAAAGACGTGGAAAACGTCGAGGGCGGCAGCGTGTCAAAGGGAGAAGA
GTTGTTTACCGGTGTTGTTCCCATACTGGTGGAACTGGATGGTGACGTCAATGGACACAAGTTTAGCGTT
TCTGGCGAAGGAGAAGGCGATGCTACCTATGGCAAACTGACCCTCAAACTGATCTGTACGACTGGAAAGT
TGCCTGTACCTTGGCCAACACTGGTCACAACCTTGGGCTATGGGCTGCAATGCTTTGCCCGTTATCCTGA
TCACATGAAGCAACATGACTTCTTTAAGTCTGCTATGCCAGAGGGATATGTGCAGGAACGGACTATCTTC
TTCAAGGACGACGGCAACTACAAGACGAGAGCTGAGGTGAAATTTGAGGGTGACACACTGGTGAATCGCA
TAGAGCTGAAAGGCATCGACTTCAAAGAAGATGGGAATATTCTCGGGCATAAACTCGAGTACAACTACAA
TTCCCACAACGTGTACATCACTGCCGATAAGCAGAAGAATGGGATTAAGGCGAACTTCAAGATCCGACAC
AACATCGAGGATGGTGGGGTCCAGCTTGCCGACCATTATCAGCAGAACACACCCATTGGGGATGGACCAG
TCCTGTTGCCGGATAACCACTACCTCAGTTACCAGAGCAAACTGTCCAAAGATCCCAATGAGAAGAGGGA
CCATATGGTACTGCTCGAATTCGTGACTGCAGCAGGCATTACCCTTGGGATGGATGAACTTTATAAGTCA
GGCTAATAACAGCTTCCGGACTCTAGAACATCCCTACAGGTGATATCCTCGGGTAACTTGTTTATTGCAG
CTTATAATGGTTACAAATAAAGCAATAGCATCACAAATTTCACAAATAAAGCATTTTTTTCACTGCATTC
TAGTTGTGGTTTGTCCAAACTCATCAATGTATCTTATCATGTCTGTCGTCGAATTCGAGTTGGCGCGCCT
GTCATTCTAAATCTCTCTTTCAGCCTAAAGCTTTTTCCCCGTATCCCCCCAGGTGTCTGCAGGCTCAAAG
AGCAGCGAGAAGCGTTCAGAGGAAAGCGATCCCGTGCCACCTTCCCCGTGCCCGGGCTGTCCCCGCACGC
TGCCGGCTCGGGGATGCGGGGGGAGCGCCGGACCGGAGCGGAGCCCCGGGCGGCTCGCTGCTGCCCCCTA
GCGGGGGAGGGACGTAATTACATCCCTGGGGGCTTTGGGAGGGGGCTGTCCCCGTGAGCTCCCAGGCGCG
CCTGTCATTCTAAATCTCTCTTTCAGCCTAAAGCTTTTTCCCCGTATCCCCCCAGGTGTCTGCAGGCTCA
AAGAGCAGCGAGAAGCGTTCAGAGGAAAGCGATCCCGTGCCACCTTCCCCGTGCCCGGGCTGTCCCCGCA
CGCTGCCGGCTCGGGGATGCGGGGGGAGCGCCGGACCGGAGCGGAGCCCCGGGCGGCTCGCTGCTGCCCC
CTAGCGGGGGAGGGACGTAATTACATCCCTGGGGGCTTTGGGGGGGGGCTGTCCCCGTGAGCTCCCAGGC
GCGCCAACTCGGTACCTCACCCGATTCTCATCATGGAGACACATCAGGACATCTCCAATACCGCCATGGA
AACGCACCAAGATGCGACTGCTCTTCTGCCAGTGACGGCATTCGTCTGCAAGATTAACGGCATACAGAAA
GAAACGATGAGACCCATTCAGGACGAGCCTCAGACTCCAGCGTAACTGGACTGCAATCAACTCACTGGCT
CACCTTCACGGGTGGGCCTTTCTTCGGTAGAAAATCAAAGGATCTTCTTGAGATCCTTTTTTTCTGCGCG
TAATCTGCTGCTTGCAAACAAAAAAACCACCGCTACCAGCGGTGGTTTGTTTGCCGGATCAAGAGCTACC
AACTCTTTTTCCGAGGTAACTGGCTTCAGCAGAGCGCAGATACCAAATACTGTTCTTCTAGTGTAGCCGT
AGTTAGGCCACCACTTCAAGAACTCTGTAGCACCGCCTACATACCTCGCTCTGCTAATCCTGTTACCAGT
GGCTGCTGCCAGTGGCGATAAGTCGTGTCTTACCGGGTTGGACTCAAGACGATAGTTACCGGATAAGGCG
CAGCGGTCGGGCTGAACGGGGGGTTCGTGCACACAGCCCAGCTTGGAGCGAACGACCTACACCGAACTGA
GATACCTACAGCGTGAGCTATGAGAAAGCGCCACGCTTCCCGAAGGGAGAAAGGCGGACAGGTATCCGGT
AAGCGGCAGGGTCGGAACAGGAGAGCGCACGAGGGAGCTTCCAGGGGGAAACGCCTGGTATCTTTATAGT
CCTGTCGGGTTTCGCCACCTCTGACTTGAGCATCGATTTTTGTGATGCTCGTCAGGGGGGCGGAGCCTAT
GGAAAAACGCCAGCAACGCAGAAAGGCCCACCCGAAGGTGAGCCAGGTGATTACATTTGGGCCCTCATTA
CCAATGCTTAATCAGTGAGGCACCTATCTCAGCGATCTGTCTATTTCGTTCATCCATAGTTGCCTGACTC
CCCGTCGTGTAGATAACTACGATGCGGGAGGGCTTACCATCTGGCCCCAGTGCTGCAATGATACCGCGAG
AACCACGCTCACCGGCTCCAGATTTATCAGCAATAAACCAGCCAGCCGGGAGGGCCGAGCGCAGAAGTGA
TCCTGCAACTTTATCCGCCTCCATCCAGTCTATTAATTGTTGCCGGGAAGCTAGAGTAAGTAGTTCGCCA
GTTAATAGTTTGCGCAACGTTGTTGCCATTGCTACAGGCATCGTGGTGTCACGCTCGTCGTTTGGTATGG
CTTCATTCAGCTCCGGTTCCCAACGATCAAGGCGAGTTACATGATCCCCCATGTTGTGCAAAAAAGCGGT
TAGCTCCTTCGGTCCTCCGATCGTTGCCAGAAGTAAGTTGGCCGCAGTGTTATCACTCATGGTTATGGCA
GCACTGCATAATTCTCTTACTGTCATGCCATCCGTGAGATGCTTTTCTGTGACTGGTGAGTACTCAACCA
AGTCATTCTGAGAATAGTGTATGCGGCGACCGAGTTGCTCTTGCCCGGCGTCAATACGGGATAATACCGC
GCCACATAGCAGAACTTTAAAAGTGCTCATCATTGGAAAACGTTCTTCGGGGCGTAAACTCTCAAGGATC
TTACCGCTGTTGAGATCCAGTTCGATGTAACCCACTCGTGCACCCAACTGATCTTCAGCATCTTTTACTT
TCACCAGCGTTTCTGGGTGAGCAAAAACAGGAAGGCAAAATGCCGCAAAAAAGGGAATAAGGGCGACACG
GAAATGTTGAATACTCATTTTAGCTTCCTTAGCTCCTGAAAATCTCGATAACTCAAAAAATACGCCCGGT
AGTGATCTTATTTCATTATGGTGAAAGTTGGAACCTCTTACGTGCCGATCAAGTCAAAAGCCTCCGGTCG
GAGGCTTTTGA
